>Addgene plasmid #27563 | p2.1 (pAGL2A) | addgene partial sequence | sequence record 37747 | SV40pro-F
GGCTTTTTTGGAGGCCTAGGCTTTTGCAAAAAGCTTGGCATTCCGGTACTGTTGGTAAAATGGAAGACGC
CAAAAACATAAAGAAAGGCCCGGCGCCATTCTATCCTCTAGAGGATGGAACCGCTGGAGAGCAACTGCAT
AAGGCTATGAAGAGATACGCCCTGGTTCCTGGAACAATTGCTTTTACAGATGCACATATCGAGGTGAACA
TCACGTACGCGGAATACTTCGAAATGTCCGTTCGGTTGGCAGAAGCTATGAAACGATATGGGCTGAATAC
AAATCACAGAATCGTCGTATGCAGTGAAAACTCTCTTCAATTCTTTATGCCGGTGTTGGGCGCGTTATTT
ATCGGAGTTGCAGTTGCGCCCGCGAACGACATTTATAATGAACGTGAATTGCTCAACAGTATGAACATTT
CGCAGCCTACCGTAGTGTTTGTTTCCAAAAAGGGGTTGCAAAAAATTTTGAACGTGCAAAAAAAATTACC
AATAATCCAGAAAATTATTATCATGGATTCTAAAACGGATTACCAGGGATTTCAGTCGATGTACACGTTC
GTCACATCTCATCTACCTCCCGGTTTTAATGAATACGATTTTGTACCAGAGTCCTTTGATCGTGACAAAA
CAATTGCACTGATAATGAATTCCTCTGGATCTACTGGGTTACCTAAGGGTGTGGCCCTTCCGCATAGAAC
TGCCTGCGTCAGATTCTCGCATGCCAGAGATCCTATTTTTGGCAATCAAATCATTCCGGATACTGCGATT
TTAAGTGTTGTTCCATTCCATCACGGTTTTGGAATGTTTACTACACTCGGATATTTGATATGTGGATTTC
GAGTCGTCTTAATGTATAGATTTGAAGAAGAGCTG
