>Addgene plasmid #27563 | p2.1 (pAGL2A) | addgene partial sequence | sequence record 38740 | LucNRev 5'-CCTTATGCAGTTGCTCTCC-3'
TTTCTTTATGTTTTTGGCGTCTTCCATTTTACCAACAGTACCGGAATGCCAAGCTTTTTGCAAAAGCCTA
GGCCTCCAAAAAAGCCTCCTCACTACTTCTGGAATAGCTCAGAGGCCGAGGCGGCCTCGGCCTCTGCATA
AATAAAAAAAATTAGTCAGCCATGGGGCGGAGAATGGGCGGAACTGGGCGGAGTTAGGGGCGGGATGGGC
GGAGTTAGGGGCGGGACTATGGTTGCTGACTAATTGAGATGCAGATCTCGAGGGGCTCCGTCACGTACTC
CGAGTCCCGCACGCACTCAGCGTCGCTCTGGGGCCCCACGTCCGGCCCTGGTACCTCCCGGGTTATGTTA
GCTCAGTTACAGTACCATAAGATACATTGATGAGTTTGGACAAACCACAACTAGAATGCAGTGAAAAAAA
TGCTTTATTTGTGAAATTTGTGATGCTATTGCTTTATTTGTAACCATTATAAGCTGCAATAAACAAGTTA
ACAACAACAATTGCATTCATTTTATGTTTCAGGTTCAGGGGGAGGTGTGGGAGGTTTTTTAAAGCAAGTA
AAACCTCCACGTACCTTAATATTACTTACTTATCATGGTAGCTTGGGCTGGCGTAATAGCGAAGAGGCCC
GCACCGATCGCCCTTCCCAACAGTTGCGCAGCCTGAATGGCGAATGGCAAATTGTAAGCGTTAATATTTT
GTTAAAATTCGCGTTAAATTTTTGTTAAATCAGCTCATTTTTTAACCAATAGGCCGAAATCGGCAAAATC
CCTTATAAATCAAAAGAATAGACCGAGATA
