[The description below was written by a language model from this plasmid's Addgene catalogue record.]
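Description:
p2.1 (pAGL2A) is a mammalian luciferase reporter plasmid built on the Promega pGL2-Promoter backbone (5789 bp without insert). It is maintained in E. coli as a high-copy plasmid under ampicillin selection. The record provides no feature table, so the specific origin of replication and other backbone elements are not itemised. As general background, pGL2-Promoter carries a firefly luciferase gene driven by a minimal SV40 promoter without an enhancer, with a multiple cloning site upstream into which candidate regulatory sequences can be placed.

The insert is a 68-bp fragment of the human ENO1 (enolase 1) gene promoter, described by the depositor as spanning nucleotides -416 to -347, cloned between KpnI and XhoI sites that both remain intact. This places it upstream of the luciferase reporter. The "C-terminal luciferase tag" in the catalogue entry is best read as the reporter lying downstream of the inserted element, not as a protein fusion, since the insert is a noncoding regulatory sequence. In this arrangement the short ENO1 fragment acts as a candidate cis-regulatory element whose activity is read out as a change in luciferase expression from the basal promoter.

The associated publication concerns hypoxia response elements in glycolytic gene promoters, including ENO1, and their essential binding sites for hypoxia-inducible factor 1. This indicates that the construct is meant to be transfected into mammalian cells as a reporter of hypoxia-inducible, HIF-1-dependent transcription. It can be used to compare luciferase output under different oxygen conditions or under manipulations of HIF-1 activity.
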