Addgene plasmid #27563: p2.1 (pAGL2A)
Depositing lab: Gregg Semenza. Depositing organization: Johns Hopkins University and School of Medicine. Publication: Hypoxia response elements in the aldolase A, enolase 1, and lactate dehydrogenase A gene promoters contain essential binding sites for hypoxia-inducible factor 1. Semenza GL, Jiang BH, Leung SW, Passantino R, Concordet JP, Maire P, Giallongo A. J Biol Chem. 1996 Dec 20. 271(51):32529-37. 10.1074/jbc.271.51.32529 PubMed 8955077.
Backbone
  Vector backbone: pGL2-Promoter
  Backbone manufacturer: Promega
  Backbone size w/o insert (bp): 5789
  Vector type: Mammalian Expression, Luciferase
Growth in bacteria
  Bacterial resistance: Ampicillin, 100 μg/mL
  Growth temperature: 37°C
  Growth strain: DH5alpha
  Copy number: High Copy
Gene/Insert
  Gene/Insert name: ENO1 promoter
  Species: H. sapiens (human)
  Insert size (bp): 68
  Entrez Gene: ENO1 (a.k.a. ENO1-IT1, ENO1L1, HEL-S-17, MPB1, NNE, PPH)
  Tag / fusion protein: Luciferase (C terminal on insert)
  Cloning method: Restriction Enzyme; 5′ cloning site KpnI (not destroyed); 3′ cloning site XhoI (not destroyed)
  Sequencing primers: 5′ n/a; 3′ LucNRev
Terms and licenses: Academic/Nonprofit Terms; Industry Terms: Not Available to Industry
Depositor comments: 68-bp sequence from the ENO1 promoter (nt -416 to -347).
How to cite: p2.1 (pAGL2A) was a gift from Gregg Semenza (Addgene plasmid # 27563 ; http://n2t.net/addgene:27563 ; RRID:Addgene_27563)
